Addgene plasmid #86387: pSTAP-seq_fly-zfh1_spikeIn-1
Purpose: Expression vector for a transcript origination from a D. pse core promoter, which is used as trasfection control (normalization), i.e. STAP-seq screening vector containing one specific core promoter
Depositing lab: Alexander Stark. Depositing organization: Research Institute of Molecular Pathology (IMP). Publication: Genome-wide assessment of sequence-intrinsic enhancer responsiveness at single-base-pair resolution. Arnold CD, Zabidi MA, Pagani M, Rath M, Schernhuber K, Kazmar T, Stark A. Nat Biotechnol. 2016 Dec 26. doi: 10.1038/nbt.3739. PubMed 28024147.
Backbone
  Vector backbone: pGL3
  Backbone manufacturer: Promega
  Backbone size w/o insert (bp): 3426
  Vector type: STAP-seq spike in vector
Growth in bacteria
  Bacterial resistance: Ampicillin, 100 μg/mL
  Growth temperature: 37°C
  Growth strain: DH5alpha
  Copy number: High Copy
Gene/Insert
  Gene/Insert name: D. melanogaster zfh1 enhancer & D. pseudoobscura eve core promoter
  Species: D. melanogaster (fly)
  Insert size (bp): 227
  Cloning method: Gibson Cloning
  Sequencing primers: 5′ RVprimer3
Terms and licenses: Academic/Nonprofit Terms; Industry Terms: Not Available to Industry
Depositor comments: here we inserted a single sequence (rather then a library) into pSTAP-seq_fly-zfh1 between AgeI and SalI using In-Fusion (Clonetech)
How to cite: pSTAP-seq_fly-zfh1_spikeIn-1 was a gift from Alexander Stark (Addgene plasmid # 86387 ; http://n2t.net/addgene:86387 ; RRID:Addgene_86387)
