[The description below was written by a language model from this plasmid's Addgene catalogue record and pLannotate feature annotations shown in this document.]
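Description:
pSTAP-seq_fly-zfh1_spikeIn-1 is a pGL3-derived plasmid (4,569 nt in the sequenced record) built as a spike-in control for STAP-seq, an assay that measures how core promoters respond to an enhancer by mapping the transcripts they initiate. It is the pSTAP-seq_fly-zfh1 screening vector, except that a single defined sequence, rather than a library of candidates, was inserted between the AgeI and SalI sites by In-Fusion/Gibson-type cloning. The recorded 227 bp insert is described as the Drosophila melanogaster zfh1 enhancer together with the eve core promoter from D. pseudoobscura. Because the transcript starts in a D. pseudoobscura sequence, it can serve as a transfection control for normalization, as the stated purpose indicates.

The plasmid is propagated in E. coli through a high-copy ColE1/pUC-type origin and selected with ampicillin via the AmpR (β-lactamase) gene and its own promoter; an f1 origin is also present. As in pGL3, a synthetic poly(A) signal and an RNA polymerase II pause site sit upstream of the cloning region, which limits read-through transcription from the backbone. Downstream, the automated annotation finds a modified Drosophila myosin heavy chain intron, a short fragment matching an Aequorea-derived fluorescent protein (called as BFPsol), and an SV40 poly(A) signal; these presumably form the body of the reporter transcript. The zfh1 enhancer and the eve core promoter are not annotated, and a stretch of more than 1 kb between the pause site and the intron carries no annotation, so their exact positions cannot be read from the table. Small lacZα, large T antigen and tetA fragments appear to be backbone remnants.
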