Features (pLannotate 1.2.2; 12 found; start..end, strand, type, name):
      1..429     +  rep_origin     f1 ori (sequence partly withheld): f1 bacteriophage origin of replication; arrow indicates direction of (+) strand synthesis
    461..528     -  CDS            lacZα (fragment): LacZα fragment of β-galactosidase; lacZ fragment
    587..635     +  polyA_signal   poly(A) signal: synthetic polyadenylation signal
    649..740     +  misc_feature   pause site: RNA polymerase II transcriptional pause signal from the human α2 globin gene
   1957..2023    +  intron         Mhc intron: modified Drosophila myosin heavy chain intron 16 (Pfeiffer et al., 2010)
   2035..2220    +  CDS            BFPsol (fragment): BFPsol is a fluorescent protein published in 2006, derived from Aequorea victoria.
   2263..2384    -  polyA_signal   SV40 poly(A) signal: SV40 polyadenylation signal
   2407..2475    -  CDS            large T antigen (fragment): large T antigen from SV40 (simian virus 40)
   2492..2698    +  CDS            tetA (fragment): TCR3_ECOLX - Experimental evidence at protein level: Swiss-Prot protein existence level 1. Resistance to tetracycline by an active tetracycline efflux. This is an energy-dependent process that decreases the accumulation of the antibiotic in whole cells. This protein functions as a metal- tetracycline/H(+) antiporter. From Escherichia coli. This protein is used as a marker in many commonly used cloning vectors, such as pBR322 and pACYC184.
   2819..3407    -  rep_origin     ori: high-copy-number ColE1/pMB1/pBR322/pUC origin of replication
   3578..4438    -  CDS            AmpR: β-lactamase; bla; confers resistance to ampicillin, carbenicillin, and related antibiotics
   4439..4543    -  promoter       AmpR promoter: bla
>Addgene plasmid #86387 | pSTAP-seq_fly-zfh1_spikeIn-1 | addgene full sequence | sequence record 193668 | Addgene NGS Result
[124 nt withheld, positions 1-124]
C
[91 nt withheld, positions 126-216]
A
[49 nt withheld, positions 218-266]
CCTTTGACGTTGGAGTCCACGTTCTTT
[37 nt withheld, positions 294-330]
ACCCTATCTCGGTCTATTCTTTTGATTTATAAGGGATTTTGCCGATTTCGGCCTATTGGTTAAAAAATGA
GCTGATTTAACAAAAATTTAACGCGAATTTTAACAAAATATTAACGCTTACAATTTGCCATTCGCCATTC
AGGCTGCGCAACTGTTGGGAAGGGCGATCGGTGCGGGCCTCTTCGCTATTACGCCAGCCCAAGCTACCAT
GATAAGTAAGTAATATTAAGGTACGGGAGGTACTTGGAGCGGCCGCAATAAAATATCTTTATTTTCATTA
CATCTGTGTGTTGGTTTTTTGTGTGAATCGATAGTACTAACATACGCTCTCCATCAAAACAAAACGAAAC
AAAACAAACTAGCAAAATAGGCTGTCCCCAGTGCAAGTGCAGGTGCCAGAACATTTCTCTATCGATAGGT
ACCTTAAAAGTGCCAGTGCTTGTGGCGTGCACGGAGAAAAAAACCTTGAGGTCATATTTGAAAAAAAAAA
AAAAAAAACTAAATTCCAAGTGAGTAGTTTACTCTTAGTCACTATCGAGTGTGTGCTGTTTGTTTTTCGA
AATATGCATATCTTAGCTACTTGCGTTGCTGTTTTTTTTTTTTTTTTTTTTTTGACGATTTGTCAACAGG
AAATATGCATAAGGTTGGCTCGGGATCCGGATCGGATGGCATGGGGTTTGATTGGATGCCGTACTTGGCA
CCGCACTGCCGTTATCGGTTGGCTCATTTCCCGTTAGCCGCGAACAAAGCCCACGCATTGTGCTACGACC
GCCGTGATGTGTTCAAAGATCAAGTGCCCCCAGAACCATCTCCTGCCATCCCTGCCATCCCTGCCCGCCT
GCATCCATCGCGGGCATTCAGATTCCGACTGCGCATGAGCAGCGGTCTCCAACACGTAAGCAAGTGGAAG
GCGAGGGATAAGAACAAGTAACTTCTCTCTTATCGGACGCTTCCAGGAATTTCGATCCTCGCACCGCATT
CCGCAGGTTTAGTCACTGGATTCCACGGCTTTTCGAGTCGATTGTCCCAAGAAACATTATTTTGGACATG
TGACTCACTGACTCAAAGCTATTATCACTTCTCGGACATATGCGTGTATATAAAATATTTTTAAACATTA
TTAGGTATACTATAAACTCTGCCTCATTCATGCCTACAGAACTTCAGCCTTGACATTCTATATATAGAAA
CCCTTACTACGTCTTTACTCTTTAAATAGTTCTTTGGATATTATATTAGCACATTGATGTGCTTTTTTTT
TGGATGGTTGTGTCCAACTCACGGTACCGAGCTCTTACGCGTGCTAGCCCGGGCTCGAGATCTTAGAGCA
TGCACCGGACACTCTTTCCCTACACGACGCTCTTCCGATCTCAGGCACGGCCGCAGAGGTATATAAGGGC
CGCGGGGTGGCCGAGAGAGGCACATTCGAACTGTAACCGTCGCACAGTCCAGACACACTCGATCCGCTCC
GAAAAGAGAACCGCAGTTTCCAGTTCTTAGAGACAACGCCCTCACCAGCCCATCAACATCCAGATCGGAA
GAGCACACGTCTGAACTCCAGTCACTCGACGAATTCGGCCCCTGCAGGGGCATTCCGGTACTGTTGGTAA
AGCCACCATGGAAAAGGTAGGTTCAACCACTGATGCCTAGGCACACCGAAACGACTAACCCTAATTCTTA
TCCTTTACTTCAGGCCACTTAAGCATGGCTAGCAAAGGAGAAGAACTCTTCACTGGAGTTGTCCCAATTC
TTGTTGAATTAGATGGTGATGTTAACGGCCACAAGTTCTCTGTCAGTGGAGAGGGTGAAGGTGATGCAAC
ATACGGAAAACTTACCCTGAAGTTCATCTGCACTACTGGCAAACTGCCTGTTCCCTGGCCAACACTAGTC
TGATCTAGAGTCGGGGCGGCCGGCCGCTTCGAGCAGACATGATAAGATACATTGATGAGTTTGGACAAAC
CACAACTAGAATGCAGTGAAAAAAATGCTTTATTTGTGAAATTTGTGATGCTATTGCTTTATTTGTAACC
ATTATAAGCTGCAATAAACAAGTTAACAACAACAATTGCATTCATTTTATGTTTCAGGTTCAGGGGGAGG
TGTGGGAGGTTTTTTAAAGCAAGTAAAACCTCTACAAATGTGGTAAAATCGATAAGGATCCGACCGATGC
CCTCAAGCTTTGAGAGGGGCCCCCTTCAACCCAGTCAGCTCCGACGTCTTGGCGCCCCCGCGGGGCATGA
CTATCGTCGCCGCACTTATGACTGTCTTCTTTATCATGCAACTCGTAGGACAGGTGCCGGCAGCGCTCTT
CCGCTTCCTCGCTCACTGACTCGCTGCGCTCGGTCGTTCGGCTGCGGCGAGCGGTATCAGCTCACTCAAA
GGCGGTAATACGGTTATCCACAGAATCAGGGGATAACGCAGGAAAGAACATGTGAGCAAAAGGCCAGCAA
AAGGCCAGGAACCGTAAAAAGGCCGCGTTGCTGGCGTTTTTCCATAGGCTCCGCCCCCCTGACGAGCATC
ACAAAAATCGACGCTCAAGTCAGAGGTGGCGAAACCCGACAGGACTATAAAGATACCAGGCGTTTCCCCC
TGGAAGCTCCCTCGTGCGCTCTCCTGTTCCGACCCTGCCGCTTACCGGATACCTGTCCGCCTTTCTCCCT
TCGGGAAGCGTGGCGCTTTCTCATAGCTCACGCTGTAGGTATCTCAGTTCGGTGTAGGTCGTTCGCTCCA
AGCTGGGCTGTGTGCACGAACCCCCCGTTCAGCCCGACCGCTGCGCCTTATCCGGTAACTATCGTCTTGA
GTCCAACCCGGTAAGACACGACTTATCGCCACTGGCAGCAGCCACTGGTAACAGGATTAGCAGAGCGAGG
TATGTAGGCGGTGCTACAGAGTTCTTGAAGTGGTGGCCTAACTACGGCTACACTAGAAGAACAGTATTTG
GTATCTGCGCTCTGCTGAAGCCAGTTACCTTCGGAAAAAGAGTTGGTAGCTCTTGATCCGGCAAACAAAC
CACCGCTGGTAGCGGTGGTTTTTTTGTTTGCAAGCAGCAGATTACGCGCAGAAAAAAAGGATCTCAAGAA
GATCCTTTGATCTTTTCTACGGGGTCTGACGCTCAGTGGAACGAAAACTCACGTTAAGGGATTTTGGTCA
TGAGATTATCAAAAAGGATCTTCACCTAGATCCTTTTAAATTAAAAATGAAGTTTTAAATCAATCTAAAG
TATATATGAGTAAACTTGGTCTGACAGTTACCAATGCTTAATCAGTGAGGCACCTATCTCAGCGATCTGT
CTATTTCGTTCATCCATAGTTGCCTGACTCCCCGTCGTGTAGATAACTACGATACGGGAGGGCTTACCAT
CTGGCCCCAGTGCTGCAATGATACCGCGAGACCCACGCTCACCGGCTCCAGATTTATCAGCAATAAACCA
GCCAGCCGGAAGGGCCGAGCGCAGAAGTGGTCCTGCAACTTTATCCGCCTCCATCCAGTCTATTAATTGT
TGCCGGGAAGCTAGAGTAAGTAGTTCGCCAGTTAATAGTTTGCGCAACGTTGTTGCCATTGCTACAGGCA
TCGTGGTGTCACGCTCGTCGTTTGGTATGGCTTCATTCAGCTCCGGTTCCCAACGATCAAGGCGAGTTAC
ATGATCCCCCATGTTGTGCAAAAAAGCGGTTAGCTCCTTCGGTCCTCCGATCGTTGTCAGAAGTAAGTTG
GCCGCAGTGTTATCACTCATGGTTATGGCAGCACTGCATAATTCTCTTACTGTCATGCCATCCGTAAGAT
GCTTTTCTGTGACTGGTGAGTACTCAACCAAGTCATTCTGAGAATAGTGTATGCGGCGACCGAGTTGCTC
TTGCCCGGCGTCAATACGGGATAATACCGCGCCACATAGCAGAACTTTAAAAGTGCTCATCATTGGAAAA
CGTTCTTCGGGGCGAAAACTCTCAAGGATCTTACCGCTGTTGAGATCCAGTTCGATGTAACCCACTCGTG
CACCCAACTGATCTTCAGCATCTTTTACTTTCACCAGCGTTTCTGGGTGAGCAAAAACAGGAAGGCAAAA
TGCCGCAAAAAAGGGAATAAGGGCGACACGGAAATGTTGAATACTCATACTCTTCCTTTTTCAATATTAT
TGAAGCATTTATCAGGGTTATTGTCTCATGAGCGGATACATATTTGAATGTATTTAGAAAAATAAACAAA
TAGGGGTTCCGCGCACATTTCCCCGAAAAGTGCCACCTG
